>Addgene plasmid #178209 | pLKO_AU1.C.HA_mCherry-NLS | addgene full sequence | sequence record 352442 | Addgene NGS Result
CCAAACTGGAACAACACTCAACCCTATCTCGGTCTATTCTTTTGATTTATAAGGGATTTTGCCGATTTCG
GCCTATTGGTTAAAAAATGAGCTGATTTAACAAAAATTTAACGCGAATTTTAACAAAATATTAACGCTTA
CAATTTAGGTGGCACTTTTCGGGGAAATGTGCGCGGAACCCCTATTTGTTTATTTTTCTAAATACATTCA
AATATGTATCCGCTCATGAGACAATAACCCTGATAAATGCTTCAATAATATTGAAAAAGGAAGAGTATGA
GTATTCAACATTTCCGTGTCGCCCTTATTCCCTTTTTTGCGGCATTTTGCCTTCCTGTTTTTGCTCACCC
AGAAACGCTGGTGAAAGTAAAAGATGCTGAAGATCAGTTGGGTGCACGAGTGGGTTACATCGAACTGGAT
CTCAACAGCGGTAAGATCCTTGAGAGTTTTCGCCCCGAAGAACGTTTTCCAATGATGAGCACTTTTAAAG
TTCTGCTATGTGGCGCGGTATTATCCCGTATTGACGCCGGGCAAGAGCAACTCGGTCGCCGCATACACTA
TTCTCAGAATGACTTGGTTGAGTACTCACCAGTCACAGAAAAGCATCTTACGGATGGCATGACAGTAAGA
GAATTATGCAGTGCTGCCATAACCATGAGTGATAACACTGCGGCCAACTTACTTCTGACAACGATCGGAG
GACCGAAGGAGCTAACCGCTTTTTTGCACAACATGGGGGATCATGTAACTCGCCTTGATCGTTGGGAACC
GGAGCTGAATGAAGCCATACCAAACGACGAGCGTGACACCACGATGCCTGTAGCAATGGCAACAACGTTG
CGCAAACTATTAACTGGCGAACTACTTACTCTAGCTTCCCGGCAACAATTAATAGACTGGATGGAGGCGG
ATAAAGTTGCAGGACCACTTCTGCGCTCGGCCCTTCCGGCTGGCTGGTTTATTGCTGATAAATCTGGAGC
CGGTGAGCGTGGGTCTCGCGGTATCATTGCAGCACTGGGGCCAGATGGTAAGCCCTCCCGTATCGTAGTT
ATCTACACGACGGGGAGTCAGGCAACTATGGATGAACGAAATAGACAGATCGCTGAGATAGGTGCCTCAC
TGATTAAGCATTGGTAACTGTCAGACCAAGTTTACTCATATATACTTTAGATTGATTTAAAACTTCATTT
TTAATTTAAAAGGATCTAGGTGAAGATCCTTTTTGATAATCTCATGACCAAAATCCCTTAACGTGAGTTT
TCGTTCCACTGAGCGTCAGACCCCGTAGAAAAGATCAAAGGATCTTCTTGAGATCCTTTTTTTCTGCGCG
TAATCTGCTGCTTGCAAACAAAAAAACCACCGCTACCAGCGGTGGTTTGTTTGCCGGATCAAGAGCTACC
AACTCTTTTTCCGAAGGTAACTGGCTTCAGCAGAGCGCAGATACCAAATACTGTTCTTCTAGTGTAGCCG
TAGTTAGGCCACCACTTCAAGAACTCTGTAGCACCGCCTACATACCTCGCTCTGCTAATCCTGTTACCAG
TGGCTGCTGCCAGTGGCGATAAGTCGTGTCTTACCGGGTTGGACTCAAGACGATAGTTACCGGATAAGGC
GCAGCGGTCGGGCTGAACGGGGGGTTCGTGCACACAGCCCAGCTTGGAGCGAACGACCTACACCGAACTG
AGATACCTACAGCGTGAGCTATGAGAAAGCGCCACGCTTCCCGAAGGGAGAAAGGCGGACAGGTATCCGG
TAAGCGGCAGGGTCGGAACAGGAGAGCGCACGAGGGAGCTTCCAGGGGGAAACGCCTGGTATCTTTATAG
TCCTGTCGGGTTTCGCCACCTCTGACTTGAGCGTCGATTTTTGTGATGCTCGTCAGGGGGGCGGAGCCTA
TGGAAAAACGCCAGCAACGCGGCCTTTTTACGGTTCCTGGCCTTTTGCTGGCCTTTTGCTCACATGTTCT
TTCCTGCGTTATCCCCTGATTCTGTGGATAACCGTATTACCGCCTTTGAGTGAGCTGATACCGCTCGCCG
CAGCCGAACGACCGAGCGCAGCGAGTCAGTGAGCGAGGAAGCGGAAGAGCGCCCAATACGCAAACCGCCT
CTCCCCGCGCGTTGGCCGATTCATTAATGCAGCTGGCACGACAGGTTTCCCGACTGGAAAGCGGGCAGTG
AGCGCAACGCAATTAATGTGAGTTAGCTCACTCATTAGGCACCCCAGGCTTTACACTTTATGCTTCCGGC
TCGTATGTTGTGTGGAATTGTGAGCGGATAACAATTTCACACAGGAAACAGCTATGACCATGATTACGCC
AAGCGCGCAATTAACCCTCACTAAAGGGAACAAAAGCTGGAGCTGCAAGCTTAATGTAGTCTTATGCAAT
ACTCTTGTAGTCTTGCAACATGGTAACGATGAGTTAGCAACATGCCTTACAAGGAGAGAAAAAGCACCGT
GCATGGCGATTGGTGGAAGTAAGGTGGTACGATCGTGCCTTATTAGGAAGGCAACAGACGGGTCTGACAT
GGATTGGACGAACCACTGAATTGCCGCATTGCAGAGATATTGTATTTAAGTGCCTAGCTCGATACATAAA
CGGGTCTCTCTGGTTAGACCAGATCTGAGCCTGGGAGCTCTCTGGCTAACTAGGGAACCCACTGCTTAAG
CCTCAATAAAGCTTGCCTTGAGTGCTTCAAGTAGTGTGTGCCCGTCTGTTGTGTGACTCTGGTAACTAGA
GATCCCTCAGACCCTTTTAGTCAGTGTGGAAAATCTCTAGCAGTGGCGCCCGAACAGGGACTTGAAAGCG
AAAGGGAAACCAGAGGAGCTCTCTCGACGCAGGACTCGGCTTGCTGAAGCGCGCACGGCAAGAGGCGAGG
GGCGGCGACTGGTGAGTACGCCAAAAATTTTGACTAGCGGAGGCTAGAAGGAGAGAGATGGGTGCGAGAG
CGTCAGTATTAAGCGGGGGAGAATTAGATCGCGATGGGAAAAAATTCGGTTAAGGCCAGGGGGAAAGAAA
AAATATAAATTAAAACATATAGTATGGGCAAGCAGGGAGCTAGAACGATTCGCAGTTAATCCTGGCCTGT
TAGAAACATCAGAAGGCTGTAGACAAATACTGGGACAGCTACAACCATCCCTTCAGACAGGATCAGAAGA
ACTTAGATCATTATATAATACAGTAGCAACCCTCTATTGTGTGCATCAAAGGATAGAGATAAAAGACACC
AAGGAAGCTTTAGACAAGATAGAGGAAGAGCAAAACAAAAGTAAGACCACCGCACAGCAAGCGGCCGCTG
ATCTTCAGACCTGGAGGAGGAGATATGAGGGACAATTGGAGAAGTGAATTATATAAATATAAAGTAGTAA
AAATTGAACCATTAGGAGTAGCACCCACCAAGGCAAAGAGAAGAGTGGTGCAGAGAGAAAAAAGAGCAGT
GGGAATAGGAGCTTTGTTCCTTGGGTTCTTGGGAGCAGCAGGAAGCACTATGGGCGCAGCGTCAATGACG
CTGACGGTACAGGCCAGACAATTATTGTCTGGTATAGTGCAGCAGCAGAACAATTTGCTGAGGGCTATTG
AGGCGCAACAGCATCTGTTGCAACTCACAGTCTGGGGCATCAAGCAGCTCCAGGCAAGAATCCTGGCTGT
GGAAAGATACCTAAAGGATCAACAGCTCCTGGGGATTTGGGGTTGCTCTGGAAAACTCATTTGCACCACT
GCTGTGCCTTGGAATGCTAGTTGGAGTAATAAATCTCTGGAACAGATTTGGAATCACACGACCTGGATGG
AGTGGGACAGAGAAATTAACAATTACACAAGCTTAATACACTCCTTAATTGAAGAATCGCAAAACCAGCA
AGAAAAGAATGAACAAGAATTATTGGAATTAGATAAATGGGCAAGTTTGTGGAATTGGTTTAACATAACA
AATTGGCTGTGGTATATAAAATTATTCATAATGATAGTAGGAGGCTTGGTAGGTTTAAGAATAGTTTTTG
CTGTACTTTCTATAGTGAATAGAGTTAGGCAGGGATATTCACCATTATCGTTTCAGACCCACCTCCCAAC
CCCGAGGGGACCCGACAGGCCCGAAGGAATAGAAGAAGAAGGTGGAGAGAGAGACAGAGACAGATCCATT
CGATTAGTGAACGGATCTCGACGGTATCGATCACGAGACTAGTATCGAGCGGCCGCCCCCTTCACCGAGG
GCCTATTTCCCATGATTCCTTCATATTTGCATATACGATACAAGGCTGTTAGAGAGATAATTGGAATTAA
TTTGACTGTAAACACAAAGATATTAGTACAAAATACGTGACGTAGAAAGTAATAATTTCTTGGGTAGTTT
GCAGTTTTAAAATTATGTTTTAAAATGGACTATCATATGCTTACCGTAACTTGAAAGTATTTCGATTTCT
TGGCTTTATATATCTTGTGGAAAGGACGAAACACCGGGTCTTCGAGAAGACCTGTTTTAGAGCTAGAAAT
AGCAAGTTAAAATAAGGCTAGTCCGTTATCAACTTGAAAAAGTGGCACCGAGTCGGTGCTTTTTTTAATT
CTCGACCTCGAGACAAATGGCAGTATTCATCCACAATTTTAAAAGAAAAGGGGGGATTGGGGGGTACAGT
GCAGGGGAAAGAATAGTAGACATAATAGCAACAGACATACAAACTAAAGAATTACAAAAACAAATTACAA
AAATTCAAAATTTTCGGGTTTATTACAGGGACAGCAGAGATCCACTTTGGCCGCGGCTCGAGGCGATAAG
CTTTGCAAAGATGGATAAAGTTTTAAACAGAGAGGAATCTTTGCAGCTAATGGACCTTCTAGGTCTTGAA
AGGAGTGGGAATTGGCTCCGGTGCCCGTCAGTGGGCAGAGCGCACATCGCCCACAGTCCCCGAGAAGTTG
GGGGGAGGGGTCGGCAATTGAACCGGTGCCTAGAGAAGGTGGCGCGGGGTAAACTGGGAAAGTGATGTCG
TGTACTGGCTCCGCCTTTTTCCCGAGGGTGGGGGAGAACCGTATATAAGTGCAGTAGTCGCCGTGAACGT
TCTTTTTCGCAACGGGTTTGCCGCCAGAACACAGGTAAGTGCCGTGTGTGGTTCCCGCGGGCCTGGCCTC
TTTACGGGTTATGGCCCTTGCGTGCCTTGAATTACTTCCACCTGGCTGCAGTACGTGATTCTTGATCCCG
AGCTTCGGGTTGGAAGTGGGTGGGAGAGTTCGAGGCCTTGCGCTTAAGGAGCCCCTTCGCCTCGTGCTTG
AGTTGAGGCCTGGCCTGGGCGCTGGGGCCGCCGCGTGCGAATCTGGTGGCACCTTCGCGCCTGTCTCGCT
GCTTTCGATAAGTCTCTAGCCATTTAAAATTTTTGATGACCTGCTGCGACGCTTTTTTTCTGGCAAGATA
GTCTTGTAAATGCGGGCCAAGATCTGCACACTGGTATTTCGGTTTTTGGGGCCGCGGGCGGCGACGGGGC
CCGTGCGTCCCAGCGCACATGTTCGGCGAGGCGGGGCCTGCGAGCGCGGCCACCGAGAATCGGACGGGGG
TAGTCTCAAGCTGGCCGGCCTGCTCTGGTGCCTGGCCTCGCGCCGCCGTGTATCGCCCCGCCCTGGGCGG
CAAGGCTGGCCCGGTCGGCACCAGTTGCGTGAGCGGAAAGATGGCCGCTTCCCGGCCCTGCTGCAGGGAG
CTCAAAATGGAGGACGCGGCGCTCGGGAGAGCGGGCGGGTGAGTCACCCACACAAAGGAAAAGGGCCTTT
CCGTCCTCAGCCGTCGCTTCATGTGACTCCACGGAGTACCGGGCGCCGTCCAGGCACCTCGATTAGTTCT
CGAGCTTTTGGAGTACGTCGTCTTTAGGTTGGGGGGAGGGGTTTTATGCGATGGAGTTTCCCCACACTGA
GTGGGTGGAGACTGAAGTTAGGCCAGCTTGGCACTTGATGTAATTCTCCTTGGAATTTGCCCTTTTTGAG
TTTGGATCTTGGTTCATTCTCAAGCCTCAGACAGTGGTTCAAAGTTTTTTTCTTCCATTTCAGGTGTCGT
GAGGAATTCTGCAGTCGATCGACGGTACCGCGGGCCCGGGATCCACGGTCGCCACCATGGGCGACACCTA
TCGGTACATTGGAGGAGGCGGGGGAGGGGAGGACCAGGTGGACCCCAGGCTGATCGACGGCAAGGGAGGA
GGCGGGGGAGGGTACCCATACGATGTGCCAGATTACGCTGGCATGCTGATGGTGAGCAAGGGCGAGGAGG
ATAACATGGCCATCATCAAGGAGTTCATGCGCTTCAAGGTGCACATGGAGGGCTCCGTGAACGGCCACGA
GTTCGAGATCGAGGGCGAGGGCGAGGGCCGCCCCTACGAGGGCACCCAGACCGCCAAGCTGAAGGTGACC
AAGGGTGGCCCCCTGCCCTTCGCCTGGGACATCCTGTCCCCTCAGTTCATGTACGGCTCCAAGGCCTACG
TGAAGCACCCCGCCGACATCCCCGACTACTTGAAGCTGTCCTTCCCCGAGGGCTTCAAGTGGGAGCGCGT
GATGAACTTCGAGGACGGCGGCGTGGTGACCGTGACCCAGGACTCCTCCCTGCAGGACGGCGAGTTCATC
TACAAGGTGAAGCTGCGCGGCACCAACTTCCCCTCCGACGGCCCCGTAATGCAGAAGAAGACCATGGGCT
GGGAGGCCTCCTCCGAGCGGATGTACCCCGAGGACGGCGCCCTGAAGGGCGAGATCAAGCAGAGGCTGAA
GCTGAAGGACGGCGGCCACTACGACGCTGAGGTCAAGACCACCTACAAGGCCAAGAAGCCCGTGCAGCTG
CCCGGCGCCTACAACGTCAACATCAAGTTGGACATCACCTCCCACAACGAGGACTACACCATCGTGGAAC
AGTACGAACGCGCCGAGGGCCGCCACTCCACCGGCGGCATGGACGAGCTGTACAAGAAACGGCCAGCCGA
GGATATGGAGGAAGAACAAGCCTTTAAACGATCTCGATAAAGCGGCCGCGTCGACAATCAACCTCTGGAT
TACAAAATTTGTGAAAGATTGACTGGTATTCTTAACTATGTTGCTCCTTTTACGCTATGTGGATACGCTG
CTTTAATGCCTTTGTATCATGCTATTGCTTCCCGTATGGCTTTCATTTTCTCCTCCTTGTATAAATCCTG
GTTGCTGTCTCTTTATGAGGAGTTGTGGCCCGTTGTCAGGCAACGTGGCGTGGTGTGCACTGTGTTTGCT
GACGCAACCCCCACTGGTTGGGGCATTGCCACCACCTGTCAGCTCCTTTCCGGGACTTTCGCTTTCCCCC
TCCCTATTGCCACGGCGGAACTCATCGCCGCCTGCCTTGCCCGCTGCTGGACAGGGGCTCGGCTGTTGGG
CACTGACAATTCCGTGGTGTTGTCGGGGAAGCTGACGTCCTTTCCATGGCTGCTCGCCTGTGTTGCCACC
TGGATTCTGCGCGGGACGTCCTTCTGCTACGTCCCTTCGGCCCTCAATCCAGCGGACCTTCCTTCCCGCG
GCCTGCTGCCGGCTCTGCGGCCTCTTCCGCATCTTCGCCTTCGCCCTCAGACGAGTCGGATCTCCCTTTG
GGCCGCCTCCCCGCCTGGGTACCTTTAAGACCAATGACTTACAAGGCAGCTGTAGATCTTAGCCACTTTT
TAAAAGAAAAGGGGGGACTGGAAGGGCTAATTCACTCCCAACGAAGATAAGATCTGCTTTTTGCTTGTAC
TGGGTCTCTCTGGTTAGACCAGATCTGAGCCTGGGAGCTCTCTGGCTAACTAGGGAACCCACTGCTTAAG
CCTCAATAAAGCTTGCCTTGAGTGCTTCAAGTAGTGTGTGCCCGTCTGTTGTGTGACTCTGGTAACTAGA
GATCCCTCAGACCCTTTTAGTCAGTGTGGAAAATCTCTAGCAGTAGTAGTTCATGTCATCTTATTATTCA
GTATTTATAACTTGCAAAGAAATGAATATCAGAGAGTGAGAGGAACTTGTTTATTGCAGCTTATAATGGT
TACAAATAAAGCAATAGCATCACAAATTTCACAAATAAAGCATTTTTTTCACTGCATTCTAGTTGTGGTT
TGTCCAAACTCATCAATGTATCTTATCATGTCTGGCTCTAGCTATCCCGCCCCTAACTCCGCCCATCCCG
CCCCTAACTCCGCCCAGTTCCGCCCATTCTCCGCCCCATGGCTGACTAATTTTTTTTATTTATGCAGAGG
CCGAGGCCGCCTCGGCCTCTGAGCTATTCCAGAAGTAGTGAGGAGGCTTTTTTGGAGGCCTAGGGACGTA
CCCAATTCGCCCTATAGTGAGTCGTATTACGCGCGCTCACTGGCCGTCGTTTTACAACGTCGTGACTGGG
AAAACCCTGGCGTTACCCAACTTAATCGCCTTGCAGCACATCCCCCTTTCGCCAGCTGGCGTAATAGCGA
AGAGGCCCGCACCGATCGCCCTTCCCAACAGTTGCGCAGCCTGAATGGCGAATGGG
[124 nt withheld, positions 8457-8580]
C
[91 nt withheld, positions 8582-8672]
A
[49 nt withheld, positions 8674-8722]
CCTTTGACGTTGGAGTCCACGTTCTTTAATAGTGGACTCTTGTT
Features (pLannotate 1.2.2; 30 found; start..end, strand, type, name):
    172..276     +  promoter       AmpR promoter: bla
    277..1137    +  CDS            AmpR: β-lactamase; bla; confers resistance to ampicillin, carbenicillin, and related antibiotics
   1308..1896    +  rep_origin     ori: high-copy-number ColE1/pMB1/pBR322/pUC origin of replication
   2079..2171    +  CDS            lacI (fragment): lac repressor; lacI; The lac repressor binds to the lac operator to inhibit transcription in E. coli. This inhibition can be relieved by adding lactose or isopropyl-β-D-thiogalactopyranoside (IPTG).
   2184..2205    +  protein_bind   CAP binding site: CAP binding activates transcription in the presence of cAMP. E. coli catabolite activator protein
   2220..2250    +  promoter       lac promoter: promoter for the E. coli lac operon
   2258..2274    +  protein_bind   lac operator: The lac repressor binds to the lac operator to inhibit transcription in E. coli. This inhibition can be relieved by adding lactose or isopropyl-β-D-thiogalactopyranoside (IPTG). lac repressor encoded by lacI
   2319..2337    +  promoter       T3 promoter: promoter for bacteriophage T3 RNA polymerase
   2365..2591    +  promoter       RSV promoter: Rous sarcoma virus enhancer/promoter
   2592..2772    +  LTR            5' LTR (truncated): truncated 5' long terminal repeat (LTR) from HIV-1
   2819..2944    +  misc_feature   HIV-1 Ψ: packaging signal of human immunodeficiency virus type 1
   2928..3291    +  CDS            HIV-1 gag (fragment): gag protein from human immunodeficiency virus 1; gag
   3437..3670    +  misc_feature   RRE: The Rev response element (RRE) of HIV-1 allows for Rev-dependent mRNA export from the nucleus to the cytoplasm.
   4047..4147    +  CDS            Rev (fragment): human immunodeficiency virus 1 (HIV-1) Rev protein; rev; enhances nuclear export of unspliced and incompletely spliced viral mRNAs
   4197..4437    +  promoter       U6 promoter: RNA polymerase III promoter for human U6 snRNA
   4464..4539    +  misc_RNA       gRNA scaffold: guide RNA scaffold for the Streptococcus pyogenes CRISPR/Cas9 system
   4587..4704    +  misc_feature   cPPT/CTS: central polypurine tract and central termination sequence of HIV-1
   4771..4837    +  CDS            small t antigen (fragment): SV40 (simian virus 40) small t antigen
   4844..6022    +  promoter       EF-1α promoter: strong constitutive promoter for human elongation factor EF-1α
   6039..6064    +  misc_feature   MCS (fragment): multiple cloning site
   6173..6199    +  CDS            3xHA (fragment): three tandem HA epitope tags
   6209..6916    +  CDS            mCherry: mCherry is a basic (constitutively fluorescent) red fluorescent protein published in 2004, derived from Discosoma sp.. It is reported to be a very rapidly-maturing monomer with low acid sensitivity.
   6986..7574    +  misc_feature   WPRE: woodchuck hepatitis virus posttranscriptional regulatory element
   7579..7716    +  CDS            nef (fragment): NEF_HV1LA - Experimental evidence at protein level: Swiss-Prot protein existence level 1. Extracellular Nef protein targets CD4(+) T-lymphocytes for apoptosis by interacting with CXCR4 surface receptors. From Human immunodeficiency virus type 1 group M subtype B (isolate Lai) (HIV-1).
   7702..7882    +  LTR            5' LTR (truncated): truncated 5' long terminal repeat (LTR) from HIV-1
   7954..8075    +  polyA_signal   SV40 poly(A) signal: SV40 polyadenylation signal
   8115..8250    +  rep_origin     SV40 ori: SV40 origin of replication
   8271..8289    -  promoter       T7 promoter: promoter for bacteriophage T7 RNA polymerase
   8297..8452    +  CDS            lacZα (fragment): LacZα fragment of β-galactosidase; lacZ fragment
   8457..119     +  rep_origin     f1 ori (across the origin) (sequence partly withheld): f1 bacteriophage origin of replication; arrow indicates direction of (+) strand synthesis
