[The description below was written by a language model from this plasmid's Addgene catalogue record and pLannotate feature annotations shown in this document.]
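Description:
pLKO_AU1.C.HA_mCherry-NLS is a lentiviral transfer plasmid on a pLKO backbone, built to deliver a CRISPR guide RNA together with an antibody-detectable nuclear protein barcode (nPC). It is maintained in E. coli through a high-copy ColE1/pUC-type origin and selected with ampicillin via the bla gene. An f1 origin, an SV40 origin and remnants of a lac/lacZα cloning region are also annotated in the backbone. The viral portion has a third-generation layout: an RSV promoter drives a truncated HIV-1 5' LTR, followed by the Ψ packaging signal with a gag fragment, the RRE for Rev-dependent export, and cPPT/CTS. A WPRE, a second truncated LTR (the 3' LTR by position, though labelled 5' by the annotation tool) and an SV40 poly(A) signal close the genome.

Two expression units sit between the LTRs. A human U6 Pol III promoter lies upstream of the S. pyogenes Cas9 guide scaffold, with a short gap between them where an sgRNA spacer is cloned. Downstream, the EF-1α promoter drives mCherry carrying an N-terminal combination of epitope tags (AU1, C and HA) and a C-terminal nuclear localization signal. The automated feature table picks up only the HA portion and mCherry itself; the AU1 and C tags and the NLS come from the catalogue fields. No Cas9 or mammalian drug-selection marker is annotated, so the nuclease must presumably be supplied separately.

The specific epitope combination acts as a protein-level barcode concentrated in the nucleus. Pairing each barcode with a particular guide lets transduced cells be tracked and identified by antibody staining in tissue, which enables spatial readout of CRISPR screens.
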