Addgene plasmid #178209: pLKO_AU1.C.HA_mCherry-NLS
Purpose: Nuclear Protein Barcode (nPC) for vector/cell tracking. Contains U6 trRNA cassette for sgRNA cloning. Enables spatial detection of CRISPR screens.
Depositing lab: Brian Brown. Depositing organization: Icahn School of Medicine at Mount Sinai. Publication: Spatial CRISPR genomics identifies regulators of the tumor microenvironment. Dhainaut M, Rose SA, Akturk G, Wroblewska A, Nielsen SR, Park ES, Buckup M, Roudko V, Pia L, Sweeney R, Le Berichel J, Wilk CM, Bektesevic A, Lee BH, Bhardwaj N, Rahman AH, Baccarini A, Gnjatic S, Pe'er D, Merad M, Brown BD. Cell. 2022 Mar 10. pii: S0092-8674(22)00195-7. doi: 10.1016/j.cell.2022.02.015. PubMed 35290801.
Backbone
  Vector backbone: pLKO
  Backbone size w/o insert (bp): 9000
  Vector type: Lentiviral
Growth in bacteria
  Bacterial resistance: Ampicillin, 100 μg/mL
  Growth temperature: 37°C
  Growth strain: NEB Stable
  Copy number: High Copy
Gene/Insert
  Gene/Insert name: nPC Tagged mCherry-NLS
  Species: H. sapiens (human)
  Insert size (bp): 1000
  Promoter: eF1a
  Tag / fusion protein: AU1.C.HA (N terminal on insert); Nuclear Localization Signal (C terminal on insert)
  Cloning method: Restriction Enzyme; 5′ cloning site unknown (unknown if destroyed)
  Sequencing primers: 5′ cctttttgagtttggatcttggttcat
Terms and licenses: Academic/Nonprofit Terms; Industry Terms: Not Available to Industry
Depositor comments: Please visit https://www.biorxiv.org/content/10.1101/2021.07.13.451021v1 for bioRxiv preprint.
How to cite: pLKO_AU1.C.HA_mCherry-NLS was a gift from Brian Brown (Addgene plasmid # 178209 ; http://n2t.net/addgene:178209 ; RRID:Addgene_178209)
